>Addgene plasmid #209673 | pGMC00030 (aka pRC0707) | addgene full sequence | sequence record 414468 | Addgene NGS Result
CACTGCTCTTTTTTCTCTCTGCACCACTCTTCTCTTTGCCTTGGTGGGTGCTACTCCTAATGGTTCAATT
TTTACTACTTTATATTTATATAATTCACTTCTCCAATTGTCCCTCATATCTCCTCCTCCAGGTCTGAAGA
TCAGCGGCCGCTTGCTGTGCGGTGGTCTTACTTTTGTTTTGCTCTTCCTCTATCTTGTCTAAAGCTTCCT
TGGTGTCTTTTATCTCTATCCTTTGATGCACACAATAGAGGGTTGCTACTGTATTATATAATGATCTAAG
TTCTTCTGATCCTGTCTGAAGGGATGGTTGTAGCTGTCCCAGTATTTGTCTACAGCCTTCTGATGTTTCT
AACAGGCCAGGATTAACTGCGAATCGTTCTAGCTCCCTGCTTGCCCATACTATATGTTTTAATTTATATT
TTTTCTTTCCCCCTGGCCTTAACCGAATTTTTTCCCATCGCGATCTAATTCTCCCCCGCTTAATACTGAC
GCTCTCGCACCCATCTCTCTCCTTCTAGCCTCCGCTAGTCAAAATTTTTGGCGTACTCACCAGTCGCCGC
CCCTCGCCTCTTGCCGTGCGCGCTTCAGCAAGCCGAGTCCTGCGTCGAGAGAGCTCCTCTGGTTTCCCTT
TCGCTTTCAAGTCCCTGTTCGGGCGCCACTGCTAGAGATTTTCCACACTGACTAAAAGGGTCTGAGGGAT
CTCTAGTTACCAGAGTCACACAACAGACGGGCACACACTACTTGAAGCACTCAAGGCAAGCTTTATTGAG
GCTTAAGCAGTGGGTTCCCTAGTTAGCCAGAGAGCTCCCAGGCTCAGATCTGGTCTAACCAGAGAGACCC
AGTACAGGCAAAACGCGCTGCTTATATAGACCTCCCACCGTACACGCCTACCGCCCATTTGCGTCAATGG
GGCGGAGTTGTTACGACATTTTGGAAAGTCCCGTTGATTTTGGTGCCAAAACAAACTCCCATTGACGTCA
ATGGGGTGGAGACTTGGAAATCCCCGTGAGTCAAACCGCTATCCACGCCCATTGATGTACTGCCAAAACC
GCATCACCATGGTAATAGCGATGACTAATACGTAGATGTACTGCCAAGTAGGAAAGTCCCATAAGGTCAT
GTACTGGGCATAATGCCAGGCGGGCCATTTACCGTCATTGACGTCAATAGGGGGCGTACTTGGCATATGA
TACACTTGATGTACTGCCAAGTGGGCAGTTTACCGTAAATACTCCACCCATTGACGTCAATGGAAAGTCC
CTATTGGCGTTACTATGGGAACATACGTCATTATTGACGTCAATGGGCGGGGGTCGTTGGGCGGTCAGCC
AGGCGGGCCATTTACCGTAAGTTATGTAACGCGGAACTCCATATATGGGCTATGAACTAATGACCCCGTA
ATTGATTACTATTAATAACTAGTCAATAATCAATGTCAACGCGTATATCTGGCCCGTACATCGCGAAGCA
GCGCAAAACGCCTAACCCTAAGCAGATTCTTCATGCAATTGTCGGTCAAGCCTTGCCTTGTTGTAGCTTA
AATTTTGCTCGCGCACTACTCAGCGACCTCCAACACACAAGCAGGGAGCAGATACTGGCTTAACTATGCG
GCATCAGAGCAGATTGTACTGAGAGTGCACCATAGGGGATCGGGAGATCTCCCGATCCGTCGACGTCAGG
TGGCACTTTTCGGGGAAATGTGCGCGGAACCCCTATTTGTTTATTTTTCTAAATACATTCAAATATGTAT
CCGCTCATGAGACAATAACCCTGATAAATGCTTCAATAATATTGAAAAAGGAAGAGTATGAGTATTCAAC
ATTTCCGTGTCGCCCTTATTCCCTTTTTTGCGGCATTTTGCCTTCCTGTTTTTGCTCACCCAGAAACGCT
GGTGAAAGTAAAAGATGCTGAAGATCAGTTGGGTGCACGAGTGGGTTACATCGAACTGGATCTCAACAGC
GGTAAGATCCTTGAGAGTTTTCGCCCCGAAGAACGTTTTCCAATGATGAGCACTTTTAAAGTTCTGCTAT
GTGGCGCGGTATTATCCCGTATTGACGCCGGGCAAGAGCAACTCGGTCGCCGCATACACTATTCTCAGAA
TGACTTGGTTGAGTACTCACCAGTCACAGAAAAGCATCTTACGGATGGCATGACAGTAAGAGAATTATGC
AGTGCTGCCATAACCATGAGTGATAACACTGCGGCCAACTTACTTCTGACAACGATCGGAGGACCGAAGG
AGCTAACCGCTTTTTTGCACAACATGGGGGATCATGTAACTCGCCTTGATCGTTGGGAACCGGAGCTGAA
TGAAGCCATACCAAACGACGAGCGTGACACCACGATGCCTGTAGCAATGGCAACAACGTTGCGCAAACTA
TTAACTGGCGAACTACTTACTCTAGCTTCCCGGCAACAATTAATAGACTGGATGGAGGCGGATAAAGTTG
CAGGACCACTTCTGCGCTCGGCCCTTCCGGCTGGCTGGTTTATTGCTGATAAATCTGGAGCCGGTGAGCG
TGGGTCTCGCGGTATCATTGCAGCACTGGGGCCAGATGGTAAGCCCTCCCGTATCGTAGTTATCTACACG
ACGGGGAGTCAGGCAACTATGGATGAACGAAATAGACAGATCGCTGAGATAGGTGCCTCACTGATTAAGC
ATTGGTAACTGTCAGACCAAGTTTACTCATATATACTTTAGATTGATTTAAAACTTCATTTTTAATTTAA
AAGGATCTAGGTGAAGATCCTTTTTGATAATCTCATGACCAAAATCCCTTAACGTGAGTTTTCGTTCCAC
TGAGCGTCAGACCCCGTAGAAAAGATCAAAGGATCTTCTTGAGATCCTTTTTTTCTGCGCGTAATCTGCT
GCTTGCAAACAAAAAAACCACCGCTACCAGCGGTGGTTTGTTTGCCGGATCAAGAGCTACCAACTCTTTT
TCCGAAGGTAACTGGCTTCAGCAGAGCGCAGATACCAAATACTGTTCTTCTAGTGTAGCCGTAGTTAGGC
CACCACTTCAAGAACTCTGTAGCACCGCCTACATACCTCGCTCTGCTAATCCTGTTACCAGTGGCTGCTG
CCAGTGGCGATAAGTCGTGTCTTACCGGGTTGGACTCAAGACGATAGTTACCGGATAAGGCGCAGCGGTC
GGGCTGAACGGGGGGTTCGTGCACACAGCCCAGCTTGGAGCGAACGACCTACACCGAACTGAGATACCTA
CAGCGTGAGCTATGAGAAAGCGCCACGCTTCCCGAAGGGAGAAAGGCGGACAGGTATCCGGTAAGCGGCA
GGGTCGGAACAGGAGAGCGCACGAGGGAGCTTCCAGGGGGAAACGCCTGGTATCTTTATAGTCCTGTCGG
GTTTCGCCACCTCTGACTTGAGCGTCGATTTTTGTGATGCTCGTCAGGGGGGCGGAGCCTATGGAAAAAC
GCCAGCAACGCGGCCTTTTTACGGTTCCTGGCCTTTTGCTGGCCTTTTGCTCACATGTTCTTTCCTGCGT
TATCCCCTGATTCTGTGGATAACCGTATTACCGCCTTTGAGTGAGCTGATACCGCTCGCCGCAGCCGAAC
GACCGAGCGCAGCGAGTCAGTGAGCGAGGAAGCGGAAGAGCGCCCAATACGCAAACCGCCTCTCCCCGCG
CGTTGGCCGATTCATTAATGCAGCTGGCACGACAGGTTTCCCGACTGGAAAGCGGGCAGTGAGCGCAACG
CAATTAATGTGAGTTAGCTCACTCATTAGGCACCCCAGGCTTTACACTTTATGCTTCCGGCTCGTATGTT
GTGTGGAATTGTGAGCGGATAACAATTTCACACAGGAAACAGCTATGACCATGATTACGCCAAGCTCTAG
CTAGAGGTCGACGGTATACAGACATGATAAGATACATTGATGAGTTTGGACAAACCACAACTAGAATGCA
GTGAAAAAAATGCTTTATTTGTGAAATTTGTGATGCTATTGCTTTATTTGTAACCATTATAAGCTGCAAT
AAACAAGTTGGGGTGGGCGAAGAACTCCAGCATGAGATCCCCGCGCTGGAGGATCATCCAGCCGGCGTCC
CGGAAAACGATTCCGAAGCCCAACCTTTCATAGAAGGCGGCGGTGGAATCGAAATCTCGTAGCACGTGTC
AGTCCTGCTCCTCGGCCACGAAGTGCACGCAGTTGCCGGCCGGGTCGCGCAGGGCGAACTCCCGCCCCCA
CGGCTGCTCGCCGATCTCGGTCATGGCCGGCCCGGAGGCGTCCCGGAAGTTCGTGGACACGACCTCCGAC
CACTCGGCGTACAGCTCGTCCAGGCCGCGCACCCACACCCAGGCCAGGGTGTTGTCCGGCACCACCTGGT
CCTGGACCGCGCTGATGAACAGGGTCACGTCGTCCCGGACCACACCGGCGAAGTCGTCCTCCACGAAGTC
CCGGGAGAACCCGAGCCGGTCGGTCCAGAACTCGACCGCTCCGGCGACGTCGCGCGCGGTGAGCACCGGA
ACGGCACTGGTCAACTTGGCCATGGTTTAGTTCCTCACCTTGTCGTATTATACTATGCCGATATACTATG
CCGATGATTAATTGTCAACACGTGCTGATCAGATCCGAAAATGGATATACAAGCTCCCGGGAGCTTTTTG
CAAAAGCCTAGGCCTCCAAAAAAGCCTCCTCACTACTTCTGGAATAGCTCAGAGGCAGAGGCGGCCTCGG
CCTCTGCATAAATAAAAAAAATTAGTCAGCCATGGGGCGGAGAATGGGCGGAACTGGGCGGAGTTAGGGG
CGGGATGGGCGGAGTTAGGGGCGGGACTATGGTTGCTGACTAATTGAGATGCATGCTTTGCATACTTCTG
CCTGCTGGGGAGCCTGGGGACTTTCCACACCTGGTTGCTGACTAATTGAGATGCATGCTTTGCATACTTC
TGCCTGCTGGGGAGCCTGGGGACTTTCCACACCCTAACTGACACACATTCCACAGAATTAATTCGCGTTA
AATTTTTGTTAAATCAGCTCATTTTTTAACCAATAGGCCGAAATCGGCAAAATCCCTTATAAATCAAAAG
AATAGACCGAGATAGGGT
[37 nt withheld, positions 5059-5095]
AAAGAACGTGGACTCCAACGTCAAAGG
[49 nt withheld, positions 5123-5171]
T
[91 nt withheld, positions 5173-5263]
G
[124 nt withheld, positions 5265-5388]
GGGGATACCCCCTAGAGCCCCAGCTGGTTCTTTCCGCCTCAGAAGCCATAGAGCCCACCGCATCCCCAGC
ATGCCTGCTATTGTCTTCCCAATCCTCCCCCTTGCTGTCCTGCCCCACCCCACCCCCCAGAATAGAATGA
CACCTACTCAGACAATGCGATGCAATTTCCTCATTTTATTAGGAAAGGACAGTGGGAGTGGCACCTTCCA
GGGTCAAGGAAGGCACGGGGGAGGGGCAAACAACAGATGGCTGGCAACTAGAAGGCACAGTCGAGGCTGA
TCAGCGGGTTTAAACGGGCCCTGCTAGAGATTTTCCACACTGACTAAAAGGGTCTGAGGGATCTCTAGTT
ACCAGAGTCACACAACAGACGGGCACACACTACTTGAAGCACTCAAGGCAAGCTTTATTGAGGCTTAAGC
AGTGGGTTCCCTAGTTAGCCAGAGAGCTCCCAGGCTCAGATCTGGTCTAACCAGAGAGACCCAGTACAGT
CCGGATGCAGCTCTCGGGCCATGTGATGAAATGCTAGGCGGCTGTCAAACCTCCACTCTAATACTTCTCT
CTCCGGGTCATCCATCCCATGCAGGCTCACAGGGTGTAACAAGCGGGTGTTCTCTCCTTCATTGGCTTCT
TCTACCTTCTCTTGCTCAACTGGTACTAGCTTGTAGCACCATCCAAAGGTCAGTGGATATCTGATCCCTG
GCCCTGGTGTGTAGTTCTGCCAATCAGGGAAGTAGCCTTGTGTGTGGTAGATCCACAGATCAAGGATATC
TTGTCTTCGTTGGGAGTGAATTAGCCCTTCCAGTCCCCCCTTTTCTTTTAAAAAGTGGCTAAGATCTACA
GCTGCCTTGTAAGTCATTGGTCTTAAAGGTACCTGAGGTGTGACTGGAAAACCCACCTCCTCCTCCTCTT
GTGCTTCTAGCCAGGCACAATCAGCATTGGTAGCTGCTGTATTGCTACTTGTGATTGCTCCATGTTTTTC
TAGGTCTCGAGGTCGACGGTATCGATTGCAAAGATGGATAAAGTTTTAAACAGAGAGGAATCTTTGCAGC
TAATGGACCTTCTAGGTCTTGAAAGGAGTGGGAATTGGCTCCGGTGCCCGTCAGTGGGCAGAGCGCACAT
CGCCCACAGTCCCCGAGAAGTTGGGGGGAGGGGTCGGCAATTGAACCGGTGCCTAGAGAAGGTGGCGCGG
GGTAAACTGGGAAAGTGATGTCGTGTACTGGCTCCGCCTTTTTCCCGAGGGTGGGGGAGAACCGTATATA
AGTGCAGTAGTCGCCGTGAACGTTCTTTTTCGCAACGGGTTTGCCGCCAGAACACAGGTAAGTGCCGTGT
GTGGTTCCCGCGGGCCTGGCCTCTTTACGGGTTATGGCCCTTGCGTGCCTTGAATTACTTCCACCTGGCT
GCAGTACGTGATTCTTGATCCCGAGCTTCGGGTTGGAAGTGGGTGGGAGAGTTCGAGGCCTTGCGCTTAA
GGAGCCCCTTCGCCTCGTGCTTGAGTTGAGGCCTGGCCTGGGCGCTGGGGCCGCCGCGTGCGAATCTGGT
GGCACCTTCGCGCCTGTCTCGCTGCTTTCGATAAGTCTCTAGCCATTTAAAATTTTTGATGACCTGCTGC
GACGCTTTTTTTCTGGCAAGATAGTCTTGTAAATGCGGGCCAAGATCTGCACACTGGTATTTCGGTTTTT
GGGGCCGCGGGCGGCGACGGGGCCCGTGCGTCCCAGCGCACATGTTCGGCGAGGCGGGGCCTGCGAGCGC
GGCCACCGAGAATCGGACGGGGGTAGTCTCAAGCTGGCCGGCCTGCTCTGGTGCCTGGCCTCGCGCCGCC
GTGTATCGCCCCGCCCTGGGCGGCAAGGCTGGCCCGGTCGGCACCAGTTGCGTGAGCGGAAAGATGGCCG
CTTCCCGGCCCTGCTGCAGGGAGCTCAAAATGAAGGACGCGGCGCTCGGGAGAGCGGGCGGGTGAGTCAC
CCACACAAAGGAAAAGGGCCTTTCCGTCCTCAGCCGTCGCTTCATGTGACTCCACGGAGTACCGGGCGCC
GTCCAGGCACCTCGATTAGTTCTCGAGCTTTTGGAGTACGTCGTCTTTAGGTTGGGGGGAGGGGTTTTAT
GCGATGGAGTTTCCCCACACTGAGTGGGTGGAGACTGAAGTTAGGCCAGCTTGGCACTTGATGTAATTCT
CCTTGGAATTTGCCCTTTTTGAGTTTGGATCTTGGTTCATTCTCAAGCCTCAGACAGTGGTTCAAAGTTT
TTTTCTTCCATTTCAGGTGTCGTGACGTACGGCCACCATGTCGCGGAGGCGGCACAGCTACGAGAACGAT
GGTGGACAACCTCACAAAAGGAGGAAGACGTCTATGCTAGCCTCCAAAACCATCGTTCTTTCGGTCGGCG
AGGCTACTCGCACTCTGACTGAGATCCAGTCCACCGCAGACCGTCAGATCTTCGAAGAGAAGGTCGGGCC
TCTGGTGGGTCGGCTGCGCCTCACGGCTTCGCTCCGTCAAAACGGAGCCAAGACCGCGTATCGAGTCAAC
CTAAAACTGGATCAGGCGGACGTCGTTGATTCCGGACTTCCGAAAGTGCGCTACACTCAGGTATGGTCGC
ACGACGTGACAATCGTTGCGAATAGCACCGAGGCCTCGCGCAAATCGTTGTACGATTTGACCAAGTCCCT
CGTCGCGACCTCGCAGGTCGAAGATCTTGTCGTCAACCTTGTGCCGCTGGGCCGTTCTTCAACTTTCTTG
TACAAAGTGGGCGGAGGAGGTGGAAGCGGAGGAGGAGGAAGCGGAGGAGGAGGTAGCGGACCTAAGAAAA
AGAGGAAGGTGGCGGCCGCTGGTACCCCTTCAGGGCAGATCAGCAACCAGGCCCTGGCTCTGGCCCCTAG
CTCCGCTCCAGTGCTGGCCCAGACTATGGTGCCCTCTAGTGCTATGGTGCCTCTGGCCCAGCCACCTGCT
CCAGCCCCTGTGCTGACCCCAGGACCACCCCAGTCACTGAGCGCTCCAGTGCCCAAGTCTACACAGGCCG
GCGAGGGGACTCTGAGTGAAGCTCTGCTGCACCTGCAGTTCGACGCTGATGAGGACCTGGGAGCTCTGCT
GGGGAACAGCACCGATCCCGGAGTGTTCACAGATCTGGCCTCCGTGGACAACTCTGAGTTTCAGCAGCTG
CTGAATCAGGGCGTGTCCATGTCTCATAGTACAGCCGAACCAATGCTGATGGAGTACCCCGAAGCCATTA
CCCGGCTGGTGACCGGCAGCCAGCGGCCCCCCGACCCCGCTCCAACTCCCCTGGGAACCAGCGGCCTGCC
TAATGGGCTGTCCGGAGATGAAGACTTCTCAAGCATCGCTGATATGGACTTTAGTGCCCTGCTGTCACAG
ATTTCCTCTAGTGGGCAGGGAGGAGGTGGAAGCGGCTTCAGCGTGGACACCAGTGCCCTGCTGGACCTGT
TCAGCCCCTCGGTGACCGTGCCCGACATGAGCCTGCCTGACCTTGACAGCAGCCTGGCCAGTATCCAAGA
GCTCCTGTCTCCCCAGGAGCCCCCCAGGCCTCCCGAGGCAGAGAACAGCAGCCCGGATTCAGGGAAGCAG
CTGGTGCACTACACAGCGCAGCCGCTGTTCCTGCTGGACCCCGGCTCCGTGGACACCGGGAGCAACGACC
TGCCGGTGCTGTTTGAGCTGGGAGAGGGCTCCTACTTCTCCGAAGGGGACGGCTTCGCCGAGGACCCCAC
CATCTCCCTGCTGACAGGCTCGGAGCCTCCCAAAGCCAAGGACCCCACTGTCTCCTGTACAGGCAGTGGA
GAGGGCAGAGGAAGTCTGCTAACATGCGGTGACGTCGAGGAGAATCCTGGCCCAACCATGAAAAAGCCTG
AACTCACCGCTACCTCTGTCGAGAAGTTTCTGATCGAAAAGTTCGACAGCGTCTCCGACCTGATGCAGCT
CTCCGAGGGCGAAGAATCTCGGGCTTTCAGCTTCGATGTGGGAGGGCGTGGATATGTCCTGCGGGTGAAT
AGCTGCGCCGATGGTTTCTACAAAGATCGCTATGTTTATCGGCACTTTGCATCCGCCGCTCTCCCTATTC
CCGAAGTGCTTGACATTGGGGAGTTCAGCGAGAGCCTGACCTATTGCATCTCCCGCCGTGCACAGGGTGT
CACCTTGCAAGACCTGCCTGAAACCGAACTGCCCGCTGTTCTCCAGCCCGTCGCCGAGGCCATGGATGCC
ATCGCTGCCGCCGATCTTAGCCAGACCAGCGGGTTCGGCCCATTCGGACCTCAAGGAATCGGTCAATACA
CTACATGGCGCGATTTCATCTGCGCTATTGCTGATCCCCATGTGTATCACTGGCAAACTGTGATGGACGA
CACCGTCAGTGCCTCCGTCGCCCAGGCTCTCGATGAGCTGATGCTTTGGGCCGAGGACTGCCCCGAAGTC
CGGCACCTCGTGCACGCCGATTTCGGCTCCAACAATGTCCTGACCGACAATGGCCGCATAACAGCCGTCA
TTGACTGGAGCGAGGCCATGTTCGGGGATTCCCAATACGAGGTCGCCAACATCTTCTTCTGGAGGCCCTG
GTTGGCTTGTATGGAGCAGCAGACCCGCTACTTCGAGCGGAGGCATCCCGAGCTTGCAGGATCTCCTCGG
CTCCGGGCTTATATGCTCCGCATTGGTCTTGACCAACTCTATCAGAGCTTGGTTGACGGCAATTTCGATG
ATGCAGCTTGGGCTCAGGGTCGCTGCGACGCAATCGTCCGGTCCGGAGCCGGGACTGTCGGGCGTACACA
AATCGCCCGCAGAAGCGCTGCCGTCTGGACCGATGGCTGTGTGGAAGTGCTCGCCGATAGTGGAAACAGA
CGCCCCAGCACTCGTCCTAGGGCAAAGGATCTGCAGTAATGAGAATTCGATATCAAGCTTATCGGTAATC
AACCTCTGGATTACAAAATTTGTGAAAGATTGACTGGTATTCTTAACTATGTTGCTCCTTTTACGCTATG
TGGATACGCTGCTTTAATGCCTTTGTATCATGCTATTGCTTCCCGTATGGCTTTCATTTTCTCCTCCTTG
TATAAATCCTGGTTGCTGTCTCTTTATGAGGAGTTGTGGCCCGTTGTCAGGCAACGTGGCGTGGTGTGCA
CTGTGTTTGCTGACGCAACCCCCACTGGTTGGGGCATTGCCACCACCTGTCAGCTCCTTTCCGGGACTTT
CGCTTTCCCCCTCCCTATTGCCACGGCGGAACTCATCGCCGCCTGCCTTGCCCGCTGCTGGACAGGGGCT
CGGCTGTTGGGCACTGACAATTCCGTGGTGTTGTCGGGGAAATCATCGTCCTTTCCTTGGCTGCTCGCCT
GTGTTGCCACCTGGATTCTGCGCGGGACGTCCTTCTGCTACGTCCCTTCGGCCCTCAATCCAGCGGACCT
TCCTTCCCGCGGCCTGCTGCCGGCTCTGCGGCCTCTTCCGCGTCTTCGCCTTCGCCCTCAGACGAGTCGG
ATCTCCCTTTGGGCCGCCTCCCCGCATCGCTAGCTAATTAACCAAACTGGATCTCTGCTGTCCCTGTAAT
AAACCCGAAAATTTTGAATTTTTGTAATTTGTTTTTGTAATTCTTTAGTTTGTATGTCTGTTGCTATTAT
GTCTACTATTCTTTCCCCTGCACTGTACCCCCCAATCCCCCCTTTTCTTTTAAAATTGTGGATGAATACT
GCCATTTGTCTGCAGAATTGGCGCACGCAGTGCCGATCCGTTCACTAATCGAATGGATCTGTCTCTGTCT
CTCTCTCCACCTTCTTCTTCTATTCCTTCGGGCCTGTCGGGTCCCCTCGGGGTTGGGAGGTGGGTCTGAA
ACGATAATGGTGAATATCCCTGCCTAACTCTATTCACTATAGAAAGTACAGCAAAAACTATTCTTAAACC
TACCAAGCCTCCTACTATCATTATGAATAATTTTATATACCACAGCCAATTTGTTATGTTAAACCAATTC
CACAAACTTGCCCATTTATCTAATTCCAATAATTCTTGTTCATTCTTTTCTTGCTGGTTTTGCGATTCTT
CAATTAAGGAGTGTATTAAGCTTGTGTAATTGTTAATTTCTCTGTCCCACTCCATCCAGGTCGTGTGATT
CCAAATCTGTTCCAGAGATTTATTACTCCAACTAGCATTCCAAGGCACAGCAGTGGTGCAAATGAGTTTT
CCAGAGCAACCCCAAATCCCCAGGAGCTGTTGATCCTTTAGGTATCTTTCCACAGCCAGGATTCTTGCCT
GGAGCTGCTTGATGCCCCAGACTGTGAGTTGCAACAGATGCTGTTGCGCCTCAATAGCCCTCAGCAAATT
GTTCTGCTGCTGCACTATACCAGACAATAATTGTCTGGCCTGTACCGTCAGCGTCATTGACGCTGCGCCC
ATAGTGCTTCCTGCTGCTCCCAAGAACCCAAGGAACAAAGCTCCTATTCC
Features (pLannotate 1.2.2; 37 found; start..end, strand, type, name):
    141..504     -  CDS            HIV-1 gag (fragment): gag protein from human immunodeficiency virus 1; gag
    488..613     -  misc_feature   HIV-1 Ψ: packaging signal of human immunodeficiency virus type 1
    660..840     -  LTR            5' LTR (truncated): truncated 5' long terminal repeat (LTR) from HIV-1
    858..1057    -  promoter       CMV promoter: human cytomegalovirus (CMV) immediate early promoter
   1058..1437    -  enhancer       CMV enhancer: human cytomegalovirus immediate early enhancer
   1592..1644    +  misc_feature   bom (fragment): basis of mobility region from pBR322
   1703..1807    +  promoter       AmpR promoter: bla
   1808..2668    +  CDS            AmpR: β-lactamase; bla; confers resistance to ampicillin, carbenicillin, and related antibiotics
   2839..3427    +  rep_origin     ori: high-copy-number ColE1/pMB1/pBR322/pUC origin of replication
   3610..3702    +  CDS            lacI (fragment): lac repressor; lacI; The lac repressor binds to the lac operator to inhibit transcription in E. coli. This inhibition can be relieved by adding lactose or isopropyl-β-D-thiogalactopyranoside (IPTG).
   3715..3736    +  protein_bind   CAP binding site: CAP binding activates transcription in the presence of cAMP. E. coli catabolite activator protein
   3751..3781    +  promoter       lac promoter: promoter for the E. coli lac operon
   3785..3807    +  protein_bind   lac operator (fragment): The lac repressor binds to the lac operator to inhibit transcription in E. coli. This inhibition can be relieved by adding lactose or isopropyl-β-D-thiogalactopyranoside (IPTG). lac repressor encoded by lacI
   3878..3999    -  polyA_signal   SV40 poly(A) signal: SV40 polyadenylation signal
   3994..4119    -  CDS            ble (fragment): BLE_KLEPN - Experimental evidence at protein level: Swiss-Prot protein existence level 1. Binding protein with a strong affinity to the bleomycin family of antibiotics. Binds to CL990; an antimitotic-antibiotic compound. From Klebsiella pneumoniae.
   4129..4503    -  CDS            BleoR: antibiotic-binding protein; Sh ble from Streptoalloteichus hindustanus; confers resistance to bleomycin, phleomycin, and Zeocin™
   4522..4569    -  promoter       EM7 promoter: synthetic bacterial promoter&nbsp
   4617..4946    -  promoter       SV40 promoter: SV40 enhancer and early promoter
   4960..5388    -  rep_origin     f1 ori (sequence partly withheld): f1 bacteriophage origin of replication; arrow indicates direction of (+) strand synthesis
   5409..5430    -  promoter       SV40 promoter (fragment): SV40 enhancer and early promoter
   5434..5658    -  polyA_signal   bGH poly(A) signal: bovine growth hormone polyadenylation signal
   5690..5870    -  LTR            5' LTR (truncated): truncated 5' long terminal repeat (LTR) from HIV-1
   5877..6377    -  CDS            nef (fragment): NEF_HV1LA - Experimental evidence at protein level: Swiss-Prot protein existence level 1. Extracellular Nef protein targets CD4(+) T-lymphocytes for apoptosis by interacting with CXCR4 surface receptors. From Human immunodeficiency virus type 1 group M subtype B (isolate Lai) (HIV-1).
   6402..6468    +  CDS            small t antigen (fragment): SV40 (simian virus 40) small t antigen
   6494..6705    +  promoter       EF-1α core promoter: core promoter for human elongation factor EF-1α
   6706..6815    +  intron         EF-1α intron A (fragment): intron upstream of the start codon of human EF-1α
   7441..7644    +  intron         EF-1α intron A: truncated intron upstream of the start codon of human EF-1α
   7741..8103    +  CDS            COAT_BPPP7: Experimental evidence at protein level: Swiss-Prot protein existence level 1. Forms the phage shell; binds to the phage RNA. From Pseudomonas phage PP7 (Bacteriophage PP7).
   8111..8128    -  protein_bind   attB2 (fragment): mutant version of attB; core recombination site for the Gateway® BP reaction BP Clonase™
   8215..8757    +  CDS            Rela (fragment): TF65_MOUSE - Also known as Nfkb3. Experimental evidence at protein level: Swiss-Prot protein existence level 1. NF-kappa-B is a pleiotropic transcription factor present in almost all cell types and is the endpoint of a series of signal transduction events that are initiated by a vast array of stimuli related to many biological processes such as inflammation, immunity, differentiation, cell growth, tumorigenesis and apoptosis. NF-kappa-B is a homo- or heterodimeric complex formed by the Rel-like domain- containing proteins RELA/p65, RELB, NFKB1/p105, NFKB1/p50, REL and NFKB2/p52. The heterodime
   8782..9153    +  CDS            HSF1: C-terminal activation domain from the human heat shock transcription factor HSF1
   9226..10247   +  CDS            HygR (fragment): hygromycin B phosphotransferase confers resistance to hygromycin
  10261..10282   +  misc_feature   MCS (fragment): pBluescript multiple cloning site
  10285..10873   +  misc_feature   WPRE: woodchuck hepatitis virus posttranscriptional regulatory element
  10926..11043   -  misc_feature   cPPT/CTS: central polypurine tract and central termination sequence of HIV-1
  11093..11193   -  CDS            Rev (fragment): human immunodeficiency virus 1 (HIV-1) Rev protein; rev; enhances nuclear export of unspliced and incompletely spliced viral mRNAs
  11570..11803   -  misc_feature   RRE: The Rev response element (RRE) of HIV-1 allows for Rev-dependent mRNA export from the nucleus to the cytoplasm.
