[The description below was written by a language model from this plasmid's Addgene catalogue record and pLannotate feature annotations shown in this document.]
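Description:
pGMC00030 (also called pRC0707) is a lentiviral mammalian expression vector derived from the LentiMPH v2 backbone, in which the MS2 coat protein of the original activator fusion was replaced with the PP7 bacteriophage coat protein. It is propagated in E. coli as a high-copy plasmid through a ColE1/pUC-type origin with ampicillin selection (AmpR). The backbone also carries an f1 origin and an SV40/EM7-driven bleomycin/Zeocin resistance cassette that lies outside the viral genome. The annotated viral elements are a CMV enhancer/promoter fused to a truncated HIV-1 5' LTR, the Ψ packaging signal with a gag fragment, the RRE, cPPT/CTS, WPRE, and a second truncated LTR followed by a bGH polyadenylation signal. In the feature table the EF-1α cassette and WPRE are annotated on the opposite strand to the LTRs, Ψ, RRE and cPPT. The record offers no explanation for this arrangement, which may be real or may be an artefact of the sequence assembly.

The payload is driven by the EF-1α promoter with its intron and encodes the PP7 coat protein followed by a p65 (RELA) transactivation fragment and the C-terminal activation domain of human HSF1. The catalogue lists the insert species as human, although the annotation tool matched the p65 segment to the mouse protein. A hygromycin phosphotransferase gene lies immediately downstream for selection of transduced cells. The element linking it to the fusion is not annotated. PP7 coat protein binds its cognate RNA hairpin, so the fusion can be recruited to guide RNAs bearing PP7 aptamers to activate target genes. The associated publication used the construct in a CRISPR activation screening platform for receptor-ligand interactions.
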