Addgene plasmid #209673: pGMC00030 (aka pRC0707)
Purpose: Lentiviral vector expressing PP7-P65-HSF1
Depositing lab: Raj Chari. Depositing organization: Frederick National Laboratory. Publication: Uncovering receptor-ligand interactions using a high-avidity CRISPR activation screening platform. Yang L, Sheets TP, Feng Y, Yu G, Bajgain P, Hsu KS, So D, Seaman S, Lee J, Lin L, Evans CN, Guest MR, Chari R, St Croix B. Sci Adv. 2024 Feb 16;10(7):eadj2445. doi: 10.1126/sciadv.adj2445. Epub 2024 Feb 14. PubMed 38354234.
Backbone
  Vector backbone: Addgene-89308 (LentiMPH V2)
  Modifications to backbone: Removed MS2 and replaced with PP7 - which was amplified from pXPR_502
  Vector type: Mammalian Expression, Lentiviral
  Selectable markers: Hygromycin
Growth in bacteria
  Bacterial resistance: Ampicillin, 100 μg/mL
  Growth temperature: 37°C
  Growth strain: NEB Stable
  Copy number: High Copy
Gene/Insert
  Gene/Insert name: PP7-P65-HSF1
  Species: H. sapiens (human)
  Entrez Gene: HSF1 (a.k.a. HSTF1); RELA (a.k.a. AIF3BL3, CMCU, NFKB3, p65)
Terms and licenses: Academic/Nonprofit Terms; Industry Terms: Not Available to Industry
How to cite: pGMC00030 (aka pRC0707) was a gift from Raj Chari (Addgene plasmid # 209673 ; http://n2t.net/addgene:209673 ; RRID:Addgene_209673)
